Addgene plasmid #195389: FLAG-deltaP1P3-PTPN22
Purpose: Mammalian expression of a human PTPN22 mutant (lacking the P1 and P3 domains) with FLAG tag
Depositing lab: Patrick Concannon. Depositing organization: University of Florida.
Backbone
  Vector backbone: pCMV-Tag2
  Vector type: Mammalian Expression
Growth in bacteria
  Bacterial resistance: Kanamycin, 50 μg/mL
  Growth temperature: 37°C
  Growth strain: DH5alpha
  Copy number: Unknown
Gene/Insert
  Gene/Insert name: PTPN22
  Species: H. sapiens (human)
  Mutation: PTPN22 mutant lacking the P1 and P3 proline-rich domains
  Entrez Gene: PTPN22 (a.k.a. LYP, LYP1, LYP2, PEP, PTPN22.5, PTPN22.6, PTPN8)
  Tag / fusion protein: FLAG (N terminal on backbone)
  Cloning method: Restriction Enzyme; 5′ cloning site unknown (unknown if destroyed); 3′ cloning site unknown (unknown if destroyed)
Terms and licenses: Academic/Nonprofit Terms; Industry Terms: Not Available to Industry
How to cite: FLAG-deltaP1P3-PTPN22 was a gift from Patrick Concannon (Addgene plasmid # 195389 ; http://n2t.net/addgene:195389 ; RRID:Addgene_195389)
