[The description below was written by a language model from this plasmid's Addgene catalogue record and pLannotate feature annotations shown in this document.]
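Description:
FLAG-deltaP1P3-PTPN22 is a mammalian expression plasmid of about 6.7 kb, built on the pCMV-Tag2 backbone, that produces an N-terminally FLAG-tagged mutant of human PTPN22 (also known as LYP). PTPN22 is a protein tyrosine phosphatase that negatively regulates T-cell receptor signalling by dephosphorylating kinases such as LCK, FYN and ZAP70. The encoded mutant lacks the P1 and P3 proline-rich domains. The record does not give the exact deletion boundaries or the restriction sites used for cloning.

Transcription of the insert is driven by the human cytomegalovirus immediate-early enhancer and promoter. The backbone-encoded FLAG epitope sits just upstream of the PTPN22 coding sequence; the annotation tool scores it as a short fragment of 3xFLAG, which is consistent with a single FLAG tag. The transcript ends at an SV40 polyadenylation signal, preceded by remnants of SV40 small t intron and large T sequence. T3 and T7 phage promoters flank the cloning region and could support in vitro transcription or serve as sequencing primer sites.

A single NeoR/KanR (Tn5 aminoglycoside phosphotransferase) gene is placed behind both a bacterial bla promoter and the SV40 early promoter and is followed by the HSV TK poly(A) signal. It therefore gives kanamycin resistance in E. coli and allows G418 selection of transfected mammalian cells. A high-copy ColE1/pUC-type origin maintains the plasmid in bacteria, and an f1 origin permits single-stranded DNA production. The short lacZα, ble and bGH poly(A) fragments annotated elsewhere appear to be backbone remnants.

The construct suits transient or stable expression of the deletion mutant, with detection or immunoprecipitation through FLAG, for example to examine what the proline-rich motifs contribute to PTPN22 function.
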