Features (pLannotate 1.2.2; 20 found; start..end, strand, type, name):
     67..370     +  enhancer       CMV enhancer: human cytomegalovirus immediate early enhancer
    371..574     +  promoter       CMV promoter: human cytomegalovirus (CMV) immediate early promoter
    620..638     +  promoter       T3 promoter: promoter for bacteriophage T3 RNA polymerase
    651..674     +  misc_feature   MCS (fragment): pBluescript multiple cloning site
    682..706     +  CDS            3xFLAG (fragment): three tandem FLAG® epitope tags
    721..3099    +  CDS            PTPN22 (sequence partly withheld): PTN22_HUMAN - Also known as PTPN8. Experimental evidence at protein level: Swiss-Prot protein existence level 1. Acts as negative regulator of T-cell receptor (TCR) signaling by direct dephosphorylation of the Src family kinases LCK and FYN, ITAMs of the TCRz/CD3 complex, as well as ZAP70, VAV, VCP and other key signaling molecules (PubMed:16461343, PubMed:18056643). Associates with and probably dephosphorylates CBL. Dephosphorylates LCK at its activating 'Tyr-394' residue (PubMed:21719704). Dephosphorylates ZAP70 at its activating 'Tyr-493' residue (PubMed:16461343). Dephosphorylates the immu
   3141..3163    +  misc_feature   MCS (fragment): pBluescript multiple cloning site
   3203..3221    -  promoter       T7 promoter: promoter for bacteriophage T7 RNA polymerase
   3231..3270    +  CDS            lacZα (fragment): LacZα fragment of β-galactosidase; lacZ fragment
   3280..3335    +  intron         small t intron (fragment): SV40 (simian virus 40) small t antigen intron
   3335..3472    +  CDS            large T antigen (fragment): large T antigen from SV40 (simian virus 40)
   3495..3616    +  polyA_signal   SV40 poly(A) signal: SV40 polyadenylation signal
   3650..4078    -  rep_origin     f1 ori (sequence partly withheld): f1 bacteriophage origin of replication; arrow indicates direction of (+) strand synthesis
   4105..4207    +  promoter       AmpR promoter: bla
   4211..4568    +  promoter       SV40 promoter: SV40 enhancer and early promoter
   4603..5397    +  CDS            NeoR/KanR: aminoglycoside phosphotransferase from Tn5; aph(3')-II (or nptII); confers resistance to neomycin, kanamycin, and G418 (Geneticin®)
   5418..5570    +  CDS            ble (fragment): BLE_KLEPN - Experimental evidence at protein level: Swiss-Prot protein existence level 1. Binding protein with a strong affinity to the bleomycin family of antibiotics. Binds to CL990; an antimitotic-antibiotic compound. From Klebsiella pneumoniae.
   5629..5676    +  polyA_signal   HSV TK poly(A) signal: herpes simplex virus thymidine kinase polyadenylation signal (Cole and Stacy, 1985)
   5767..5783    -  polyA_signal   bGH poly(A) signal (fragment): bovine growth hormone polyadenylation signal
   6005..6593    +  rep_origin     ori: high-copy-number ColE1/pMB1/pBR322/pUC origin of replication
>Addgene plasmid #195389 | FLAG-deltaP1P3-PTPN22 | addgene full sequence | sequence record 387205 | Addgene NGS Result
ATGCATTAGTTATTAATAGTAATCAATTACGGGGTCATTAGTTCATAGCCCATATATGGAGTTCCGCGTT
ACATAACTTACGGTAAATGGCCCGCCTGGCTGACCGCCCAACGACCCCCGCCCATTGACGTCAATAATGA
CGTATGTTCCCATAGTAACGCCAATAGGGACTTTCCATTGACGTCAATGGGTGGAGTATTTACGGTAAAC
TGCCCACTTGGCAGTACATCAAGTGTATCATATGCCAAGTACGCCCCCTATTGACGTCAATGACGGTAAA
TGGCCCGCCTGGCATTATGCCCAGTACATGACCTTATGGGACTTTCCTACTTGGCAGTACATCTACGTAT
TAGTCATCGCTATTACCATGGTGATGCGGTTTTGGCAGTACATCAATGGGCGTGGATAGCGGTTTGACTC
ACGGGGATTTCCAAGTCTCCACCCCATTGACGTCAATGGGAGTTTGTTTTGGCACCAAAATCAACGGGAC
TTTCCAAAATGTCGTAACAACTCCGCCCCATTGACGCAAATGGGCGGTAGGCGTGTACGGTGGGAGGTCT
ATATAAGCAGAGCTGGTTTAGTGAACCGTCAGATCCGCTAGCGATTACGCCAAGCTCGAAATTAACCCTC
ACTAAAGGGAACAAAAGCTGGAGCTCCACCGCGGTGGCGGCCGCCACCATGGATTACAAGGATGACGACG
ATAAGAGCCCGGGCGGA
[903 nt withheld, positions 718-1620]
CATTCTGGAACAGAGAGTCAAGCAAAGCATTGTATTCCTGAGAAAAATCACACTCTCCAAGCAGACTCTT
ATTCTCCTAATTTACCAAAAAGTACCACAAAAGCAGCAAAAATGATGAACCAACAAAGGACAAAAATGGA
AATCAAAGAATCTTCTTCCTTTGACTTTAGGACTTCTGAAATAAGTGCAAAAGAAGAGCTAGTTTTGCAC
CCTGCTAAATCAAGCACTTCTTTTGACTTTCTGGAGCTAAATTACAGTTTTGACAAAAATGCTGACACAA
CCATGAAATGGCAGACAAAGGCATTTCCAATAGTTGGGGAGCCTCTTCAGAAGCATCAAAGTTTGGATTT
GGGCTCTCTTTTGTTTGAGGGATGTTCTAATTCTAAACCTGTAAATGCAGCAGGAAGATATTTTAATTCA
AAGGTGCCAATAACACGGACCAAATCAACTCCTTTTGAATTGATACAGCAGAGAGAAACCAAGGAGGTGG
ACAGCAAGGAAAACTTTTCTTATTTGGAATCTCAACCACATGATTCTTGTTTTGTAGAGATGCAGGCTCA
AAAAGTAATGCATGTTTCTTCAGCAGAACTGAATTATTCACTGCCATATGACTCTAAACACCAAATACGT
AATGCCTCTAATGTAAAGCACCATGACTCTAGTGCTCTTGGTGTATATTCTTACATACCTTTAGTGGAAA
ATCCTTATTTTTCATCATGGCCTCCAAGTGGTACCAGTTCTAAGATGTCTCTTGATTTACCTGAGAAGCA
AGATGGAACTGTTTTTCCTTCTTCTCTGTTGCCAACATCCTCTACATCCCTCTTCTCTTATTACAATTCA
CATGATTCTTTATCACTGAATTCTCCAACCAATATTTCCTCACTATTGAACCAGGAGTCAGCTGTACTAG
CAACTGCTCCAAGGATAGATGATGAAATCGAATCATTTATTGTGGTTGAGGAAGCTGGAGAATTCTCACC
AAATGTTCCCAAATCCTTATCCTCAGCTGTGAAGGTAAAAATTGGAACATCACTGGAATGGGGTGGAACA
TCTGAACCAAAGAAATTTGATGACTCTGTGATACTTAGACCAAGCAAGAGTGTAAAACTCCGAAGTCCTA
AATCAGAACTACATCAAGATCGTTCTTCTCCCCCACCTCCTCTCCCAGAAAGAACTCTAGAGTCCTTCTT
TCTTGCCGATGAAGATTGTATGCAGGCCCAATCTATAGAAACATATTCTACTAGCTATCCTGACACCATG
GAAAATTCAACATCTTCAAAACAGACACTGAAGACTCCTGGAAAAAGTTTCACAAGGAGTAAGAGTTTGA
AAATTTTGCGAAACATGAAAAAGAGTATCTGTAATTCTTGCGCAGAATCTGTTCAGTCAAATAACTCCAG
CTCATTTCTGAATTTTGGTTTTGCAAACCGTTTTTCAAAACCCAAAGGACCAAGGAATCCACCACCAACT
TGGAATATTTAATAAAACTCCAGATTTATAATAATATGGGCTGCAAGTACACCTCGAGGGGGGGCCCGGT
ACCTTAATTAATTAAGGTACCAGGTAAGTGTACCCAATTCGCCCTATAGTGAGTCGTATTACAATTCACT
CGATCGCCCTTCCCAACAGTTGCGCAGCCTGAATGGCGAATGGAGATCCAATTTTTAAGTGTATAATGTG
TTAAACTACTGATTCTAATTGTTTGTGTATTTTAGATTCACAGTCCCAAGGCTCATTTCAGGCCCCTCAG
TCCTCACAGTCTGTTCATGATCATAATCAGCCATACCACATTTGTAGAGGTTTTACTTGCTTTAAAAAAC
CTCCCACACCTCCCCCTGAACCTGAAACATAAAATGAATGCAATTGTTGTTGTTAACTTGTTTATTGCAG
CTTATAATGGTTACAAATAAAGCAATAGCATCACAAATTTCACAAATAAAGCATTTTTTTCACTGCATTC
TAGTTGTGGTTTGTCCAAACTCATCAATGTATCTTAACGCGTAAATTGTAAGCGTTAATATTTTGTTAAA
ATTCGCGTTAAATTTTTGTTAAATCAGCTCATTTTTTAACCAATAGGCCGAAATCGGCAAAATCCCTTAT
AAATCAAAAGAATAGACCGAGATAGGGT
[37 nt withheld, positions 3749-3785]
AAAGAACGTGGACTCCAACGTCAAAGG
[49 nt withheld, positions 3813-3861]
T
[91 nt withheld, positions 3863-3953]
G
[124 nt withheld, positions 3955-4078]
CAGGTGGCACTTTTCGGGGAAATGTGCGCGGAACCCCTATTTGTTTATTTTTCTAAATACATTCAAATAT
GTATCCGCTCATGAGACAATAACCCTGATAAATGCTTCAATAATATTGAAAAAGGAAGAATCCTGAGGCG
GAAAGAACCAGCTGTGGAATGTGTGTCAGTTAGGGTGTGGAAAGTCCCCAGGCTCCCCAGCAGGCAGAAG
TATGCAAAGCATGCATCTCAATTAGTCAGCAACCAGGTGTGGAAAGTCCCCAGGCTCCCCAGCAGGCAGA
AGTATGCAAAGCATGCATCTCAATTAGTCAGCAACCATAGTCCCGCCCCTAACTCCGCCCATCCCGCCCC
TAACTCCGCCCAGTTCCGCCCATTCTCCGCCCCATGGCTGACTAATTTTTTTTATTTATGCAGAGGCCGA
GGCCGCCTCGGCCTCTGAGCTATTCCAGAAGTAGTGAGGAGGCTTTTTTGGAGGCCTAGGCTTTTGCAAA
GATCGATCAAGAGACAGGATGAGGATCGTTTCGCATGATTGAACAAGATGGATTGCACGCAGGTTCTCCG
GCCGCTTGGGTGGAGAGGCTATTCGGCTATGACTGGGCACAACAGACAATCGGCTGCTCTGATGCCGCCG
TGTTCCGGCTGTCAGCGCAGGGGCGCCCGGTTCTTTTTGTCAAGACCGACCTGTCCGGTGCCCTGAATGA
ACTGCAAGACGAGGCAGCGCGGCTATCGTGGCTGGCCACGACGGGCGTTCCTTGCGCAGCTGTGCTCGAC
GTTGTCACTGAAGCGGGAAGGGACTGGCTGCTATTGGGCGAAGTGCCGGGGCAGGATCTCCTGTCATCTC
ACCTTGCTCCTGCCGAGAAAGTATCCATCATGGCTGATGCAATGCGGCGGCTGCATACGCTTGATCCGGC
TACCTGCCCATTCGACCACCAAGCGAAACATCGCATCGAGCGAGCACGTACTCGGATGGAAGCCGGTCTT
GTCGATCAGGATGATCTGGACGAAGAACATCAGGGGCTCGCGCCAGCCGAACTGTTCGCCAGGCTCAAGG
CGAGCATGCCCGACGGCGAGGATCTCGTCGTGACCCATGGCGATGCCTGCTTGCCGAATATCATGGTGGA
AAATGGCCGCTTTTCTGGATTCATCGACTGTGGCCGGCTGGGTGTGGCGGACCGCTATCAGGACATAGCG
TTGGCTACCCGTGATATTGCTGAAGAACTTGGCGGCGAATGGGCTGACCGCTTCCTCGTGCTTTACGGTA
TCGCCGCTCCCGATTCGCAGCGCATCGCCTTCTATCGCCTTCTTGACGAGTTCTTCTGAGCGGGACTCTG
GGGTTCGAAATGACCGACCAAGCGACGCCCAACCTGCCATCACGAGATTTCGATTCCACCGCCGCCTTCT
ATGAAAGGTTGGGCTTCGGAATCGTTTTCCGGGACGCCGGCTGGATGATCCTCCAGCGCGGGGATCTCAT
GCTGGAGTTCTTCGCCCACCCTAGGGGGAGGCTAACTGAAACACGGAAGGAGACAATACCGGAAGGAACC
CGCGCTATGACGGCAATAAAAAGACAGAATAAAACGCACGGTGTTGGGTCGTTTGTTCATAAACGCGGGG
TTCGGTCCCAGGGCTGGCACTCTGTCGATACCCCACCGAGACCCCATTGGGGCCAATACGCCCGCGTTTC
TTCCTTTTCCCCACCCCACCCCCCAAGTTCGGGTGAAGGCCCAGGGCTCGCAGCCAACGTCGGGGCGGCA
GGCCCTGCCATAGCCTCAGGTTACTCATATATACTTTAGATTGATTTAAAACTTCATTTTTAATTTAAAA
GGATCTAGGTGAAGATCCTTTTTGATAATCTCATGACCAAAATCCCTTAACGTGAGTTTTCGTTCCACTG
AGCGTCAGACCCCGTAGAAAAGATCAAAGGATCTTCTTGAGATCCTTTTTTTCTGCGCGTAATCTGCTGC
TTGCAAACAAAAAAACCACCGCTACCAGCGGTGGTTTGTTTGCCGGATCAAGAGCTACCAACTCTTTTTC
CGAAGGTAACTGGCTTCAGCAGAGCGCAGATACCAAATACTGTTCTTCTAGTGTAGCCGTAGTTAGGCCA
CCACTTCAAGAACTCTGTAGCACCGCCTACATACCTCGCTCTGCTAATCCTGTTACCAGTGGCTGCTGCC
AGTGGCGATAAGTCGTGTCTTACCGGGTTGGACTCAAGACGATAGTTACCGGATAAGGCGCAGCGGTCGG
GCTGAACGGGGGGTTCGTGCACACAGCCCAGCTTGGAGCGAACGACCTACACCGAACTGAGATACCTACA
GCGTGAGCTATGAGAAAGCGCCACGCTTCCCGAAGGGAGAAAGGCGGACAGGTATCCGGTAAGCGGCAGG
GTCGGAACAGGAGAGCGCACGAGGGAGCTTCCAGGGGGAAACGCCTGGTATCTTTATAGTCCTGTCGGGT
TTCGCCACCTCTGACTTGAGCGTCGATTTTTGTGATGCTCGTCAGGGGGGCGGAGCCTATGGAAAAACGC
CAGCAACGCGGCCTTTTTACGGTTCCTGGCCTTTTGCTGGCCTTTTGCTCACATGTTCTTTCCTGCGTTA
TCCCCTGATTCTGTGGATAACCGTATTACCGCC
